>Addgene plasmid #185037 | pRAR107 | addgene full sequence | sequence record 363330 | Addgene NGS Result
GGCTTTACACTTTATGCTTCCGGCTGAATTCTAAAGATCTCGGCAAGGCATGAAACAGCACATCGCCAAT
CGGATGATGATAGTAATCTGCCGCCCATAGCAGCAATCGCCAGACGGAGTGAGTAAACACCGGCTCACTA
TCCAGCACTTCGACTACCGCTTTTAGCTCATTGAGCGGCAGTTCGCTGGCATCGCTAACTGATACCACAA
TCCCGATGCGCTCCTGCTGTTTGCCAAACGGCACGCGCACGCGACACCCAGCTTTAACCGTCATGCCTTC
TGGCAGCAGATAGTCAAAGGTACGAGGAAGCGGAACGGGCAAGGCAACGTGGGCAACGGGCATAGCATCA
TCCTGACTTGAAATTCGGTGGGTTAGTATACACATTGCCGTAGAAGAGTGCGGATCAGTTTGCATACGCT
GGTTAATTTCTGTATGATTTCGCGCCTTCGTACGAAATGATCGTATTGAAGCTATACTTTTAACATCGCG
TGGTGTCTGGCGTTAGGGCTGGAGAGGCGACGCGGCCTTAAACCGAGGTTTTCCCATGAAAAAAGATATT
CACCCGAAATACGAAGAAATTACTGCTAGCTGCTCTTGCGGTAACGTAATGAAAATCCGCTCCACCGTTG
GTCATGGTGGTGGTGGTATGAGCAAAGGAGAAGAACTTTTCACTGGAGTTGTCCCAATTCTTGTTGAATT
AGATGGTGATGTTAATGGGCACAAATTTTCTGTCCGTGGAGAGGGTGAAGGTGATGCTACAAACGGAAAA
CTCACCCTTAAATTTATTTGCACTACTGGAAAACTACCTGTTCCGTGGCCAACACTTGTCACTACTCTGA
CCTATGGTGTTCAATGCTTTTCCCGTTATCCGGATCACATGAAACGGCATGACTTTTTCAAGAGTGCCAT
GCCCGAAGGTTATGTACAGGAACGCACTATATCTTTCAAAGATGACGGGACCTACAAGACGCGTGCTGAA
GTCAAGTTTGAAGGTGATACCCTTGTTAATCGTATCGAGTTAAAGGGTATTGATTTTAAAGAAGATGGAA
ACATTCTTGGACACAAACTCGAGTACAACTTTAACTCACACAATGTATACATCACGGCAGACAAACAAAA
GAATGGAATCAAAGCTAACTTCAAAATTCGCCACAACGTTGAAGATGGTTCCGTTCAACTAGCAGACCAT
TATCAACAAAATACTCCAATTGGCGATGGCCCTGTCCTTTTACCAGACAACCATTACCTGTCGACACAAT
CTGTCCTTTCGAAAGATCCCAACGAAAAGCGTGACCACATGGTCCTTCTTGAGTTTGTAACTGCTGCTGG
GATTACACATGGCATGGATGAGCTCTACAAATAAGGATCTGAAGCTTGGGCCCGAACAAAAACTCATCTC
AGAAGAGGATCTGAATAGCGCCGTCGACCATCATCATCATCATCATTGAGTTTAAACGGTCTCCAGCTTG
GCTGTTTTGGCGGATGAGAGAAGATTTTCAGCCTGATACAGATTAAATCAGAACGCAGAAGCGGTCTGAT
AAAACAGAATTTGCCTGGCGGCAGTAGCGCGGTGGTCCCACCTGACCCCATGCCGAACTCAGAAGTGAAA
CGCCGTAGCGCCGATGGTAGTGTGGGGTCTCCCCATGCGAGAGTAGGGAACTGCCAGGCATCAAATAAAA
CGAAAGGCTCAGTCGAAAGACTGGGCCTTTCGTTTTATCTGTTGTTTGTCGGTGAACTGGATCCTTACTC
GAGTCTAGACTGCAGTTGATCGGGCACGTAAGAGGTTCCAACTTTCACCATAATGAAATAAGATCACTAC
CGGGCGTATTTTTTGAGTTATCGAGATTTTCAGGAGCTAAGGAAGCTAAAATGGAGAAAAAAATCACTGG
ATATACCACCGTTGATATATCCCAATGGCATCGTAAAGAACATTTTGAGGCATTTCAGTCAGTTGCTCAA
TGTACCTATAACCAGACCGTTCAGCTGGATATTACGGCCTTTTTAAAGACCGTAAAGAAAAATAAGCACA
AGTTTTATCCGGCCTTTATTCACATTCTTGCCCGCCTGATGAATGCTCATCCGGAATTTCGTATGGCAAT
GAAAGACGGTGAGCTGGTGATATGGGATAGTGTTAACCCTTGTTACACCGTTTTCCATGAGCAAACTGAA
ACGTTTTCATCGCTCTGGAGTGAATACCACGACGATTTCCGGCAGTTTCTACACATATATTCGCAAGATG
TGGCGTGTTACGGTGAAAACCTGGCCTATTTCCCTAAAGGGTTTATTGAGAATATGTTTTTCGTCTCAGC
CAATCCCTGGGTGAGTTTCACCAGTTTTGATTTAAACGTGGCCAATATGGACAACTTCTTCGCCCCCGTT
TTCACCATGGGCAAATATTATACGCAAGGCGACAAGGTGCTGATGCCGCTGGCGATTCAGGTTCATCATG
CCGTTTGTGATGGCTTCCATGTCGGCAGAATGCTTAATGAATTACAACAGTACTGCGATGAGTGGCAGGG
CGGGGCGTAATTTGATATCGAGCTCGCTTGGACTCCTGTTGATAGATCCAGTAATGACCTAAGAACTCCA
TCTGGATTTGTTCAGAACGCTCGGTTGCCGCCGGGCGTTTTTTATTGGTGAGAATCCAAGCCTCCGATCA
ACGTCTCATTTTCGCCAAAAGTTGGCCCAGGGCTTCCCGGTATCAACAGGGACACCAGGATTTATTTATT
CTGCGAAGTGATCTTCCGTCACAGGTATTTATTCGGCGCAAAGTGCGTCGGGTGATGCTGCCAACTTACT
GATTTAGTGTATGATGGTGTTTTTGAGGTGCTCCAGTGGCTTCTGTTTCTATCAGCTGTCCCTCCTGTTC
AGCTACTGACGGGGTGGTGCGTAACGGCAAAAGCACCGCCGGACATCAGCGCTAGCGGAGTGTATACTGG
CTTACTATGTTGGCACTGATGAGGGTGTCAGTGAAGTGCTTCATGTGGCAGGAGAAAAAAGGCTGCACCG
GTGCGTCAGCAGAATATGTGATACAGGATATATTCCGCTTCCTCGCTCACTGACTCGCTACGCTCGGTCG
TTCGACTGCGGCGAGCGGAAATGGCTTACGAACGGGGCGGAGATTTCCTGGAAGATGCCAGGAAGATACT
TAACAGGGAAGTGAGAGGGCCGCGGCAAAGCCGTTTTTCCATAGGCTCCGCCCCCCTGACAAGCATCACG
AAATCTGACGCTCAAATCAGTGGTGGCGAAACCCGACAGGACTATAAAGATACCAGGCGTTTCCCCCTGG
CGGCTCCCTCGTGCGCTCTCCTGTTCCTGCCTTTCGGTTTACCGGTGTCATTCCGCTGTTATGGCCGCGT
TTGTCTCATTCCACGCCTGACACTCAGTTCCGGGTAGGCAGTTCGCTCCAAGCTGGACTGTATGCACGAA
CCCCCCGTTCAGTCCGACCGCTGCGCCTTATCCGGTAACTATCGTCTTGAGTCCAACCCGGAAAGACATG
CAAAAGCACCACTGGCAGCAGCCACTGGTAATTGATTTAGAGGAGTTAGTCTTGAAGTCATGCGCCGGTT
AAGGCTAAACTGAAAGGACAAGTTTTGGTGACTGCGCTCCTCCAAGCCAGTTACCTCGGTTCAAAGAGTT
GGTAGCTCAGAGAACCTTCGAAAAACCGCCCTGCAAGGCGGTTTTTTCGTTTTCAGAGCAAGAGATTACG
CGCAGACCAAAACGATCTCAAGAAGATCATCTTATTAATCAGATAAAATATTTCTAGATTTCAGTGCAAT
TTATCTCTTCAAATGTAGCACCTGAAGTCAGCCCCATACGATATAAGTTGTAATTCTCATGTTTGACAGC
TTATCATCGATAAGCTTCCGATGGCGCGCCGAGA
Features (pLannotate 1.2.2; 15 found; start..end, strand, type, name):
      4..25      +  promoter       lac UV5 promoter (fragment): E. coli lac promoter with an "up" mutation
     41..343     -  CDS            priA (fragment): PRIA_ECOLI - Experimental evidence at protein level: Swiss-Prot protein existence level 1. Involved in the restart of stalled replication forks. Recognizes and binds the arrested nascent DNA chain at stalled replication forks. It can open the DNA duplex, via its helicase activity, and promote assembly of the primosome and loading of the major replicative helicase DnaB onto DNA. Is also involved in initiation of normal DNA replication in various plasmids and phages. Binds to branched DNA structures that resemble D-loops or to the primosome assembly site (PAS). Binds to DNA in two distinct modes
    486..538     +  ncRNA          L31-Gammaproteobacteria: Accession: RF03157 - L31-Gammaproteobacteria ribosomal protein leader
    546..635     +  CDS            rpmE (fragment): RL31_ECOLI - Experimental evidence at protein level: Swiss-Prot protein existence level 1. Binds the 23S rRNA. From Escherichia coli (strain K12).
    648..1361    +  CDS            Superfolder GFP: Superfolder GFP is a basic (constitutively fluorescent) green fluorescent protein published in 2005, derived from Aequorea victoria. It is reported to be a very rapidly-maturing weak dimer.
   1429..1446    +  CDS            capTEV™ (fragment): composite tag for in vivo biotinylation, TEV protease cleavage, and 6xHis tagging
   1553..1668    +  ncRNA          5S rRNA: Accession: RF00001 - 5S ribosomal RNA
   1672..1718    +  terminator     rrnB T1 terminator: transcription terminator T1 from the E. coli rrnB gene
   1773..1870    +  promoter       cat promoter: promoter of the E. coli cat gene encoding chloramphenicol acetyltransferase
   1871..2530    +  CDS            CmR: chloramphenicol acetyltransferase; cat; confers resistance to chloramphenicol
   2601..2635    +  terminator     lambda t0 terminator: minimal transcription terminator from phage lambda (Scholtissek and Grosse, 1987)
   2781..2924    +  mobile_element IS1 (fragment): prokaryotic transposable element IS1
   3043..3098    -  rep_origin     RSF ori (fragment): Plasmids containing the RSF 1030 origin of replication can be propagated in E. coli cells that contain additional plasmids with compatible origins.
   3186..3731    -  rep_origin     p15A ori: Plasmids containing the medium-copy-number p15A origin of replication can be propagated in E. coli cells that contain a second plasmid with the ColE1 origin.
   3843..3867    +  promoter       tet promoter (fragment): E. coli promoter for tetracycline efflux protein gene
