[The description below was written by a language model from this plasmid's Addgene catalogue record and pLannotate feature annotations shown in this document.]
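Description:
pRAR107 is a 3.9 kb bacterial reporter plasmid built on a pACYC-type backbone with the p15A origin of replication and a chloramphenicol acetyltransferase gene (CmR) driven by its own cat promoter and followed by the lambda t0 terminator. The p15A origin is compatible with ColE1-type plasmids, so the reporter can be maintained alongside a second plasmid in E. coli. The catalogue lists it as high copy, whereas the feature annotation describes p15A as a medium-copy origin.

The payload is a translational fusion reporting on expression of the E. coli MG1655 ribosomal protein L31 gene, rpmE. It comprises about 400 nt of the native l31 promoter region, the l31 5' UTR, the first 90 nt of the rpmE coding sequence, a glycine linker and superfolder GFP, terminated by the rrnB terminator region (annotated as 5S rRNA sequence plus rrnB T1). The priA fragment annotated upstream on the opposite strand is probably just genomic sequence carried within the promoter region. The annotated L31 ribosomal protein leader RNA motif lies just upstream of the rpmE fragment. Because native transcriptional and translational control elements are retained, sfGFP fluorescence reads out regulation acting on both the promoter and the leader. This particular version carries an AGA-to-GAG substitution at positions 74–76 of the 5' UTR, making it a mutant reporter, presumably for comparison with a wild-type leader construct. The associated publication title concerns control of L31 expression by Zur, zinc and RNA-mediated repression, which suggests the mutation probes leader function, though the record does not state its expected effect. The remaining short hits (lac UV5, tet promoter, IS1, RSF ori and capTEV fragments) appear to be backbone remnants or partial matches.
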