Addgene plasmid #185037: pRAR107
Purpose: 400 nt l31 promoter region, l31 5'UTR AGA74-76GAG mutation, 90 nt of l31 coding region, glycine linker, sfGFP, trrnB
Depositing lab: Julius Lucks. Depositing organization: Northwestern University. Publication: Zur and zinc increase expression of E. coli ribosomal protein L31 through RNA-mediated repression of the repressor L31p. Rasmussen RA, Wang S, Camarillo JM, Sosnowski V, Cho BK, Goo YA, Lucks JB, O'Halloran TV. Nucleic Acids Res. 2022 Dec 9;50(22):12739-12753. doi: 10.1093/nar/gkac1086. PubMed 36533433.
Backbone
  Vector backbone: p15A oripACYC
  Vector type: Bacterial Expression
Growth in bacteria
  Bacterial resistance: Chloramphenicol, 25 μg/mL
  Growth temperature: 37°C
  Growth strain: DH5alpha
  Copy number: High Copy
Gene/Insert
  Gene/Insert name: L31-sfGFP (alt name: rpmE-sfGFP)
  Species: E. coli MG1655
  Mutation: AGA74-76GAG mutation of rpmE 5'UTR, Only first 90 nt of rpmE coding present
  Cloning method: Gibson Cloning
Terms and licenses: Academic/Nonprofit Terms; Industry Terms: Not Available to Industry
How to cite: pRAR107 was a gift from Julius Lucks (Addgene plasmid # 185037 ; http://n2t.net/addgene:185037 ; RRID:Addgene_185037)
